>Addgene plasmid #13190 | pc3XB-ZF140 | depositor full sequence | sequence record 7539 | Author sequence
GACGGATCGGGAGATCTCCCGATCCCCTATGGTGCACTCTCAGTACAATCTGCTCTGATGCCGCATAGTT
AAGCCAGTATCTGCTCCCTGCTTGTGTGTTGGAGGTCGCTGAGTAGTGCGCGAGCAAAATTTAAGCTACA
ACAAGGCAAGGCTTGACCGACAATTGCATGAAGAATCTGCTTAGGGTTAGGCGTTTTGCGCTGCTTCGCG
ATGTACGGGCCAGATATACGCGTTGACATTGATTATTGACTAGTTATTAATAGTAATCAATTACGGGGTC
ATTAGTTCATAGCCCATATATGGAGTTCCGCGTTACATAACTTACGGTAAATGGCCCGCCTGGCTGACCG
CCCAACGACCCCCGCCCATTGACGTCAATAATGACGTATGTTCCCATAGTAACGCCAATAGGGACTTTCC
ATTGACGTCAATGGGTGGAGTATTTACGGTAAACTGCCCACTTGGCAGTACATCAAGTGTATCATATGCC
AAGTACGCCCCCTATTGACGTCAATGACGGTAAATGGCCCGCCTGGCATTATGCCCAGTACATGACCTTA
TGGGACTTTCCTACTTGGCAGTACATCTACGTATTAGTCATCGCTATTACCATGGTGATGCGGTTTTGGC
AGTACATCAATGGGCGTGGATAGCGGTTTGACTCACGGGGATTTCCAAGTCTCCACCCCATTGACGTCAA
TGGGAGTTTGTTTTGGCACCAAAATCAACGGGACTTTCCAAAATGTCGTAACAACTCCGCCCCATTGACG
CAAATGGGCGGTAGGCGTGTACGGTGGGAGGTCTATATAAGCAGAGCTCTCTGGCTAACTAGAGAACCCA
CTGCTTACTGGCTTATCGAAATTAATACGACTCACTATAGGGAGACCCAAGCTGGCTAGCGTTTAAACGG
GCCCTCTAGACCCGGGGAGAAGCCTTACCGCTGCGAAGAATGCGGCAAGGCGTTCCGCTGGCCATCCAAC
TTGACCCGGCACAAGCGCATCCACACCGGTGGATCCTCTGCACAGTAGTAAGCTTAAGTTTAAACCGCTG
ATCAGCCTCGACTGTGCCTTCTAGTTGCCAGCCATCTGTTGTTTGCCCCTCCCCCGTGCCTTCCTTGACC
CTGGAAGGTGCCACTCCCACTGTCCTTTCCTAATAAAATGAGGAAATTGCATCGCATTGTCTGAGTAGGT
GTCATTCTATTCTGGGGGGTGGGGTGGGGCAGGACAGCAAGGGGGAGGATTGGGAAGACAATAGCAGGCA
TGCTGGGGATGCGGTGGGCTCTATGGCTTCTGAGGCGGAAAGAACCAGCTGGGGCTCTAGGGGGTATCCC
C
[124 nt withheld, positions 1332-1455]
C
[91 nt withheld, positions 1457-1547]
A
[49 nt withheld, positions 1549-1597]
CCTTTGACGTTGGAGTCCACGTTCTTT
[37 nt withheld, positions 1625-1661]
ACCCTATCTCGGTCTATTCTTTTGATTTATAAGGGATTTTGCCGATTTCGGCCTATTGGTTAAAAAATGA
GCTGATTTAACAAAAATTTAACGCGAATTAATTCTGTGGAATGTGTGTCAGTTAGGGTGTGGAAAGTCCC
CAGGCTCCCCAGCAGGCAGAAGTATGCAAAGCATGCATCTCAATTAGTCAGCAACCAGGTGTGGAAAGTC
CCCAGGCTCCCCAGCAGGCAGAAGTATGCAAAGCATGCATCTCAATTAGTCAGCAACCATAGTCCCGCCC
CTAACTCCGCCCATCCCGCCCCTAACTCCGCCCAGTTCCGCCCATTCTCCGCCCCATGGCTGACTAATTT
TTTTTATTTATGCAGAGGCCGAGGCCGCCTCTGCCTCTGAGCTATTCCAGAAGTAGTGAGGAGGCTTTTT
TGGAGGCCTAGGCTTTTGCAAAAAGCTCCCGGCCGGGAGCTTGTATATCCATTTTCGGATCTGATCAAGA
GACAGGATGAGGATCGTTTCGCATGATTGAACAAGATGGATTGCACGCAGGTTCTCCGGCCGCTTGGGTG
GAGAGGCTATTCGGCTATGACTGGGCACAACAGACAATCGGCTGCTCTGATGCCGCCGTGTTCCGGCTGT
CAGCGCAGGGGCGCCCGGTTCTTTTTGTCAAGACCGACCTGTCCGGTGCCCTGAATGAACTGCAGGACGA
GGCAGCGCGGCTATCGTGGCTGGCCACGACGGGCGTTCCTTGCGCAGCTGTGCTCGACGTTGTCACTGAA
GCGGGAAGGGACTGGCTGCTATTGGGCGAAGTGCCGGGGCAGGATCTCCTGTCATCTCACCTTGCTCCTG
CCGAGAAAGTATCCATCATGGCTGATGCAATGCGGCGGCTGCATACGCTTGATCCGGCTACCTGCCCATT
CGACCACCAAGCGAAACATCGCATCGAGCGAGCACGTACTCGGATGGAAGCCGGTCTTGTCGATCAGGAT
GATCTGGACGAAGAGCATCAGGGGCTCGCGCCAGCCGAACTGTTCGCCAGGCTCAAGGCGCGCATGCCCG
ACGGCGAGGATCTCGTCGTGACCCATGGCGATGCCTGCTTGCCGAATATCATGGTGGAAAATGGCCGCTT
TTCTGGATTCATCGACTGTGGCCGGCTGGGTGTGGCGGACCGCTATCAGGACATAGCGTTGGCTACCCGT
GATATTGCTGAAGAGCTTGGCGGCGAATGGGCTGACCGCTTCCTCGTGCTTTACGGTATCGCCGCTCCCG
ATTCGCAGCGCATCGCCTTCTATCGCCTTCTTGACGAGTTCTTCTGAGCGGGACTCTGGGGTTCGAAATG
ACCGACCAAGCGACGCCCAACCTGCCATCACGAGATTTCGATTCCACCGCCGCCTTCTATGAAAGGTTGG
GCTTCGGAATCGTTTTCCGGGACGCCGGCTGGATGATCCTCCAGCGCGGGGATCTCATGCTGGAGTTCTT
CGCCCACCCCAACTTGTTTATTGCAGCTTATAATGGTTACAAATAAAGCAATAGCATCACAAATTTCACA
AATAAAGCATTTTTTTCACTGCATTCTAGTTGTGGTTTGTCCAAACTCATCAATGTATCTTATCATGTCT
GTATACCGTCGACCTCTAGCTAGAGCTTGGCGTAATCATGGTCATAGCTGTTTCCTGTGTGAAATTGTTA
TCCGCTCACAATTCCACACAACATACGAGCCGGAAGCATAAAGTGTAAAGCCTGGGGTGCCTAATGAGTG
AGCTAACTCACATTAATTGCGTTGCGCTCACTGCCCGCTTTCCAGTCGGGAAACCTGTCGTGCCAGCTGC
ATTAATGAATCGGCCAACGCGCGGGGAGAGGCGGTTTGCGTATTGGGCGCTCTTCCGCTTCCTCGCTCAC
TGACTCGCTGCGCTCGGTCGTTCGGCTGCGGCGAGCGGTATCAGCTCACTCAAAGGCGGTAATACGGTTA
TCCACAGAATCAGGGGATAACGCAGGAAAGAACATGTGAGCAAAAGGCCAGCAAAAGGCCAGGAACCGTA
AAAAGGCCGCGTTGCTGGCGTTTTTCCATAGGCTCCGCCCCCCTGACGAGCATCACAAAAATCGACGCTC
AAGTCAGAGGTGGCGAAACCCGACAGGACTATAAAGATACCAGGCGTTTCCCCCTGGAAGCTCCCTCGTG
CGCTCTCCTGTTCCGACCCTGCCGCTTACCGGATACCTGTCCGCCTTTCTCCCTTCGGGAAGCGTGGCGC
TTTCTCATAGCTCACGCTGTAGGTATCTCAGTTCGGTGTAGGTCGTTCGCTCCAAGCTGGGCTGTGTGCA
CGAACCCCCCGTTCAGCCCGACCGCTGCGCCTTATCCGGTAACTATCGTCTTGAGTCCAACCCGGTAAGA
CACGACTTATCGCCACTGGCAGCAGCCACTGGTAACAGGATTAGCAGAGCGAGGTATGTAGGCGGTGCTA
CAGAGTTCTTGAAGTGGTGGCCTAACTACGGCTACACTAGAAGAACAGTATTTGGTATCTGCGCTCTGCT
GAAGCCAGTTACCTTCGGAAAAAGAGTTGGTAGCTCTTGATCCGGCAAACAAACCACCGCTGGTAGCGGT
TTTTTTGTTTGCAAGCAGCAGATTACGCGCAGAAAAAAAGGATCTCAAGAAGATCCTTTGATCTTTTCTA
CGGGGTCTGACGCTCAGTGGAACGAAAACTCACGTTAAGGGATTTTGGTCATGAGATTATCAAAAAGGAT
CTTCACCTAGATCCTTTTAAATTAAAAATGAAGTTTTAAATCAATCTAAAGTATATATGAGTAAACTTGG
TCTGACAGTTACCAATGCTTAATCAGTGAGGCACCTATCTCAGCGATCTGTCTATTTCGTTCATCCATAG
TTGCCTGACTCCCCGTCGTGTAGATAACTACGATACGGGAGGGCTTACCATCTGGCCCCAGTGCTGCAAT
GATACCGCGAGACCCACGCTCACCGGCTCCAGATTTATCAGCAATAAACCAGCCAGCCGGAAGGGCCGAG
CGCAGAAGTGGTCCTGCAACTTTATCCGCCTCCATCCAGTCTATTAATTGTTGCCGGGAAGCTAGAGTAA
GTAGTTCGCCAGTTAATAGTTTGCGCAACGTTGTTGCCATTGCTACAGGCATCGTGGTGTCACGCTCGTC
GTTTGGTATGGCTTCATTCAGCTCCGGTTCCCAACGATCAAGGCGAGTTACATGATCCCCCATGTTGTGC
AAAAAAGCGGTTAGCTCCTTCGGTCCTCCGATCGTTGTCAGAAGTAAGTTGGCCGCAGTGTTATCACTCA
TGGTTATGGCAGCACTGCATAATTCTCTTACTGTCATGCCATCCGTAAGATGCTTTTCTGTGACTGGTGA
GTACTCAACCAAGTCATTCTGAGAATAGTGTATGCGGCGACCGAGTTGCTCTTGCCCGGCGTCAATACGG
GATAATACCGCGCCACATAGCAGAACTTTAAAAGTGCTCATCATTGGAAAACGTTCTTCGGGGCGAAAAC
TCTCAAGGATCTTACCGCTGTTGAGATCCAGTTCGATGTAACCCACTCGTGCACCCAACTGATCTTCAGC
ATCTTTTACTTTCACCAGCGTTTCTGGGTGAGCAAAAACAGGAAGGCAAAATGCCGCAAAAAAGGGAATA
AGGGCGACACGGAAATGTTGAATACTCATACTCTTCCTTTTTCAATATTATTGAAGCATTTATCAGGGTT
ATTGTCTCATGAGCGGATACATATTTGAATGTATTTAGAAAAATAAACAAATAGGGGTTCCGCGCACATT
TCCCCGAAAAGTGCCACCTGACGTC
Features (pLannotate 1.2.2; 20 found; start..end, strand, type, name):
     28..80      -  misc_feature   bom (fragment): basis of mobility region from pBR322
    235..614     +  enhancer       CMV enhancer: human cytomegalovirus immediate early enhancer
    615..818     +  promoter       CMV promoter: human cytomegalovirus (CMV) immediate early promoter
    814..847     +  LTR            5' LTR (truncated) (fragment): truncated 5' long terminal repeat (LTR) from HIV-1
    863..881     +  promoter       T7 promoter: promoter for bacteriophage T7 RNA polymerase
    930..1010    +  CDS            che-1 (fragment): CHE1_CAEEL - Experimental evidence at protein level: Swiss-Prot protein existence level 1. Transcription factor essential for the identity of ASE chemosensory neurons. Acts by activating expression of genes that are specific for ASE chemosensory neurons, such as seven-transmembrane receptors or guanylate cyclase. Also required to control the left/right asymmetry in ASE chemosensory neurons by regulating expression of genes such as cog-1 and ceh-36. From Caenorhabditis elegans.
   1062..1286    +  polyA_signal   bGH poly(A) signal: bovine growth hormone polyadenylation signal
   1290..1311    +  promoter       SV40 promoter (fragment): SV40 enhancer and early promoter
   1332..1760    +  rep_origin     f1 ori (sequence partly withheld): f1 bacteriophage origin of replication; arrow indicates direction of (+) strand synthesis
   1774..2103    +  promoter       SV40 promoter: SV40 enhancer and early promoter
   2174..2965    +  CDS            neo: KKA2_KLEPN - Also known as kan, nptII. Experimental evidence at protein level: Swiss-Prot protein existence level 1. Resistance to kanamycin, neomycin, paromomycin, ribostamycin, butirosin and gentamicin B. From Klebsiella pneumoniae.
   2989..3147    +  CDS            ble (fragment): BLE_KLEPN - Experimental evidence at protein level: Swiss-Prot protein existence level 1. Binding protein with a strong affinity to the bleomycin family of antibiotics. Binds to CL990; an antimitotic-antibiotic compound. From Klebsiella pneumoniae.
   3142..3263    +  polyA_signal   SV40 poly(A) signal: SV40 polyadenylation signal
   3336..3352    -  protein_bind   lac operator: The lac repressor binds to the lac operator to inhibit transcription in E. coli. This inhibition can be relieved by adding lactose or isopropyl-β-D-thiogalactopyranoside (IPTG). lac repressor encoded by lacI
   3360..3390    -  promoter       lac promoter: promoter for the E. coli lac operon
   3405..3426    -  protein_bind   CAP binding site: CAP binding activates transcription in the presence of cAMP. E. coli catabolite activator protein
   3439..3531    -  CDS            lacI (fragment): lac repressor; lacI; The lac repressor binds to the lac operator to inhibit transcription in E. coli. This inhibition can be relieved by adding lactose or isopropyl-β-D-thiogalactopyranoside (IPTG).
   3714..4299    -  rep_origin     ori: high-copy-number ColE1/pMB1/pBR322/pUC origin of replication
   4470..5330    -  CDS            AmpR: β-lactamase; bla; confers resistance to ampicillin, carbenicillin, and related antibiotics
   5331..5435    -  promoter       AmpR promoter: bla
