[The description below was written by a language model from this plasmid's Addgene catalogue record and pLannotate feature annotations shown in this document.]
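Description:
pc3XB-ZF140 is a module-archive plasmid from the Zinc Finger Consortium Modular Assembly Kit v1.0. It carries a single engineered zinc finger in pc3XB, a modified version of the pcDNA3 mammalian expression vector. The annotated sequence record is about 5.5 kb. The plasmid is propagated in E. coli from a high-copy ColE1/pUC-type origin under ampicillin selection (AmpR with its own bla promoter), and it also retains an f1 origin for single-stranded DNA production. For mammalian cells, an SV40 early promoter drives a neomycin phosphotransferase gene followed by the SV40 polyadenylation signal, which allows G418 selection.

The payload is ZF140, an insert of roughly 90 bp encoding one C2H2 zinc finger derived from the ToolGen module set (ToolGen name mWSNR) and recorded as recognising the DNA triplet GGT. It sits between XbaI and BamHI sites, both of which are preserved, downstream of the CMV immediate-early enhancer/promoter and a T7 promoter and upstream of the bGH polyadenylation signal. The automated annotation labels this region as a fragment of C. elegans che-1. This most likely reflects sequence similarity among zinc finger domains rather than the insert's true origin. Similarly, the short HIV-1 LTR, ble and lacI fragment calls appear to be incidental matches or backbone remnants rather than functional parts.

Because the flanking sites are retained, the finger module can be excised and joined with other kit modules to build multi-finger arrays with chosen DNA-binding specificities. According to the associated publication, such arrays are used to engineer zinc finger nucleases by modular assembly. A single finger on its own is a building block, not a functional effector.
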