>Addgene plasmid #13190 | pc3XB-ZF140 | addgene partial sequence | sequence record 19574 | CMV-F 5'-CGCAAATGGGCGGTAGGCGTG-3'
ATAGGGAGAGCCAAGCTGGCTAGCGTTTAAACGGGCCCTCTAGACCCGGGGAGAAGCCTTACCGCTGCGA
AGAATGCGGCAAGGCGTTCCGCTGGCCATCCAACTTGACCCGGCACAAGCGCATCCACACCGGTGGATCC
TCTGCACAGTAGTAAGCTTAAGTTTAAACCGCTGATCAGCCTCGACTGTGCCTTCTAGTTGCCAGCCATC
TGTTGTTTGCCCCTCCCCCGTGCCTTCCTTGACCCTGGAAGGTGCCACTCCCACTGTCCTTTCCTAATAA
AATGAGGAAATTGCATCGCATTGTCTGAGTAGGTGTCATTCTATTCTGGGGGGTGGGGTGGGGCAGGACA
GCAAGGGGGAGGATTGGGAAGACAATAGCAGGCATGCTGGGGATGCGGTGGGCTCTATGGCTTCTGAGGC
GGAAAGAACCAGCTGGGGCTCTAGGGGGTATCCCCACGCGCCCTGTAGCGGCGCATTAAGCGCGGCGGGT
GT
