Addgene plasmid #13190: pc3XB-ZF140
Depositing lab: Keith Joung. Depositing organization: Massachusetts General Hospital. Publication: Standardized reagents and protocols for engineering zinc finger nucleases by modular assembly. Wright DA, Thibodeau-Beganny S, Sander JD, Winfrey RJ, Hirsh AS, Eichtinger M, Fu F, Porteus MH, Dobbs D, Voytas DF, Joung JK. Nat Protoc. 2006;1(3):1637-52. doi: 10.1038/nprot.2006.259 PubMed 17406455.
Backbone
  Vector backbone: pc3XB
  Backbone manufacturer: Modified Invitrogen pcDNA3
  Backbone size w/o insert (bp): 5400
  Vector type: Mammalian Expression
  Selectable markers: Neomycin (select with G418)
Growth in bacteria
  Bacterial resistance: Ampicillin, 100 μg/mL
  Growth temperature: 37°C
  Growth strain: XL1 Blue
  Copy number: High Copy
Gene/Insert
  Gene/Insert name: ZF140
  Insert size (bp): 90
  Cloning method: Restriction Enzyme; 5′ cloning site XbaI (not destroyed); 3′ cloning site BamHI (not destroyed)
  Sequencing primers: 5′ T7
Terms and licenses: Academic/Nonprofit Terms; Industry Terms: Not Available to Industry
Depositor comments: Part of the Zinc Finger Consortium Modular Assembly Kit v1.0. Finger protein sequence: PGEKPYRCEECGKAFRWPSNLTRHKRIH. Target DNA sequence: GGT. This zinc finger is derived from the ToolGen module set. ToolGen ZF ID: 47. ToolGen ZF Name: mWSNR.
How to cite: pc3XB-ZF140 was a gift from Keith Joung (Addgene plasmid # 13190 ; http://n2t.net/addgene:13190 ; RRID:Addgene_13190)
